Addgene plasmid #161758: pLenti-hACE2-hygro
Purpose: Expresses human ACE2 in mammalian cells
Depositing lab: Neville Sanjana. Depositing organization: New York Genome Center. Publication: Identification of Required Host Factors for SARS-CoV-2 Infection in Human Cells. Daniloski Z, Jordan TX, Wessels HH, Hoagland DA, Kasela S, Legut M, Maniatis S, Mimitou EP, Lu L, Geller E, Danziger O, Rosenberg BR, Phatnani H, Smibert P, Lappalainen T, tenOever BR, Sanjana NE. Cell. 2020 Oct 24. pii: S0092-8674(20)31394-5. doi: 10.1016/j.cell.2020.10.030. PubMed 33147445.
Backbone
  Vector backbone: pLentiEGFPdestablized
  Backbone size w/o insert (bp): 8770
  Total vector size (bp): 11215
  Modifications to backbone: EGFP-PEST sequence was removed
  Vector type: Mammalian Expression, Lentiviral
  Selectable markers: Hygromycin
Growth in bacteria
  Bacterial resistance: Ampicillin, 100 μg/mL
  Growth temperature: 37°C
  Growth strain: NEB Stable
  Copy number: High Copy
Gene/Insert
  Gene/Insert name: Human ACE2 (alt name: hACE2, ACE2)
  Species: H. sapiens (human)
  Entrez Gene: ACE2 (a.k.a. ACEH)
  Promoter: EF1a
  Tag / fusion protein: P2A (C terminal on insert)
  Cloning method: Gibson Cloning
  Sequencing primers: 5′ ggcacctcgattagttctcgag; 3′ caaggaggagaaaatgaaagcc
Terms and licenses: Academic/Nonprofit Terms; Industry Terms: Not Available to Industry
How to cite: pLenti-hACE2-hygro was a gift from Neville Sanjana (Addgene plasmid # 161758 ; http://n2t.net/addgene:161758 ; RRID:Addgene_161758)
