[The description below was written by a language model from this plasmid's Addgene catalogue record and the feature table of its GenBank file.]
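Description:
pLenti-hACE2-hygro is a third-generation-style, self-inactivating HIV-1 lentiviral transfer plasmid of 11,215 bp for constitutive expression of human ACE2 in mammalian cells. It was made by Gibson cloning from the pLentiEGFPdestablized backbone, with the EGFP-PEST reporter removed. In bacteria it is maintained through a high-copy ColE1/pUC-type origin and selected with ampicillin via the beta-lactamase gene. An f1 origin, lac promoter/operator remnants and T7/T3 promoters are carried over from the cloning backbone.

The viral genome is transcribed from an RSV enhancer/promoter fused to a truncated 5' LTR, which makes packaging Tat-independent. It carries the Psi packaging signal, the RRE for Rev-dependent nuclear export and a cPPT/CTS element, and it ends in a U3-deleted 3' LTR followed by an SV40 poly(A) signal. Two expression units sit within this genome. An SV40 early promoter drives hygromycin B phosphotransferase for selection of transduced cells. Downstream of the cPPT, the EF-1-alpha promoter with its intron A drives the ACE2 insert.

The feature table does not annotate the ACE2 coding sequence itself, but the unannotated interval between the EF-1-alpha promoter and the P2A matches its expected position. The P2A is recorded as a C-terminal tag on the insert. It is followed almost directly by the WPRE, which enhances transcript stability and expression, and no downstream coding sequence is annotated. The P2A therefore appears to be a leftover of the removed reporter cassette and not a functional linker to the hygromycin gene.

The associated publication concerns host factors required for SARS-CoV-2 infection. This fits use of the vector to generate stable, hygromycin-selected human cell lines expressing the ACE2 receptor.
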