LOCUS       Exported 11215 bp ds-DNA circular SYN 12-MAY-2021
DEFINITION  Expresses human ACE2 in mammalian cells.
ACCESSION   .
VERSION     .
KEYWORDS    pLenti-hACE2-hygro
SOURCE      synthetic DNA construct
  ORGANISM  synthetic DNA construct
REFERENCE   1 (bases 1 to 11215)
  AUTHORS   Daniloski Z, Jordan TX, Wessels HH, Hoagland DA, Kasela S, Legut M,
            Maniatis S, Mimitou EP, Lu L, Geller E, Danziger O, Rosenberg BR,
            Phatnani H, Smibert P, Lappalainen T, tenOever BR, Sanjana NE
  TITLE     Identification of Required Host Factors for SARS-CoV-2 Infection in
            Human Cells.
  JOURNAL   Cell. 2020 Oct 24. pii: S0092-8674(20)31394-5. doi:
            10.1016/j.cell.2020.10.030.
  PUBMED    33147445
REFERENCE   2 (bases 1 to 11215)
  AUTHORS   .
  TITLE     Direct Submission
  JOURNAL   Exported May 12, 2021 from SnapGene Server 1.1.58
            http://www.snapgene.com
FEATURES             Location/Qualifiers
     source          1..11215
                     /organism="synthetic DNA construct"
                     /mol_type="other DNA"
     promoter        96..1274
                     /label=EF-1-alpha promoter
                     /note="strong constitutive promoter for human elongation
                     factor EF-1-alpha"
     intron          327..1265
                     /label=EF-1-alpha intron A
                     /note="intron upstream of the start codon of human
                     EF-1-alpha"
     primer_bind     1222..1242
                     /label=EF1a-F
                     /note="Human elongation factor-1a promoter, forward primer"
     CDS             3736..3792
                     /codon_start=1
                     /product="2A peptide from porcine teschovirus-1
                     polyprotein"
                     /label=P2A
                     /note="Eukaryotic ribosomes fail to insert a peptide bond
                     between the Gly and Pro residues, yielding separate
                     polypeptides."
                     /translation="ATNFSLLKQAGDVEENPGP"
     misc_feature    3813..4401
                     /label=WPRE
                     /note="woodchuck hepatitis virus posttranscriptional
                     regulatory element"
     primer_bind     complement(3866..3886)
                     /label=WPRE-R
                     /note="WPRE, reverse primer"
     CDS             complement(4284..4295)
                     /codon_start=1
                     /product="Factor Xa recognition and cleavage site"
                     /label=Factor Xa site
                     /translation="IEGR"
     LTR             4473..4706
                     /label=3' LTR (Delta-U3)
                     /note="self-inactivating 3' long terminal repeat (LTR) from
                     HIV-1"
     polyA_signal    4784..4905
                     /label=SV40 poly(A) signal
                     /note="SV40 polyadenylation signal"
     primer_bind     complement(4821..4840)
                     /label=SV40pA-R
                     /note="SV40 polyA, reverse primer"
     primer_bind     4875..4894
                     /label=EBV-rev
                     /note="SV40 polyA terminator, reverse primer"
     rep_origin      4945..5080
                     /label=SV40 ori
                     /note="SV40 origin of replication"
     primer_bind     complement(5100..5119)
                     /label=T7
                     /note="T7 promoter, forward primer"
     promoter        complement(5101..5119)
                     /label=T7 promoter
                     /note="promoter for bacteriophage T7 RNA polymerase"
     primer_bind     complement(5129..5146)
                     /label=M13 Forward
                     /note="In lacZ gene. Also called M13-F20 or M13 (-21)
                     Forward"
     primer_bind     complement(5129..5145)
                     /label=M13 fwd
                     /note="common sequencing primer, one of multiple similar
                     variants"
     primer_bind     complement(5138..5160)
                     /label=M13/pUC Forward
                     /note="In lacZ gene"
     rep_origin      5287..5742
                     /direction=RIGHT
                     /label=f1 ori
                     /note="f1 bacteriophage origin of replication; arrow
                     indicates direction of (+) strand synthesis"
     primer_bind     complement(5374..5393)
                     /label=F1ori-R
                     /note="F1 origin, reverse primer"
     primer_bind     5584..5605
                     /label=F1ori-F
                     /note="F1 origin, forward primer"
     promoter        5768..5872
                     /gene="bla"
                     /label=AmpR promoter
     CDS             5873..6733
                     /codon_start=1
                     /gene="bla"
                     /product="beta-lactamase"
                     /label=AmpR
                     /note="confers resistance to ampicillin, carbenicillin, and
                     related antibiotics"
                     /translation="MSIQHFRVALIPFFAAFCLPVFAHPETLVKVKDAEDQLGARVGYI
                     ELDLNSGKILESFRPEERFPMMSTFKVLLCGAVLSRIDAGQEQLGRRIHYSQNDLVEYS
                     PVTEKHLTDGMTVRELCSAAITMSDNTAANLLLTTIGGPKELTAFLHNMGDHVTRLDRW
                     EPELNEAIPNDERDTTMPVAMATTLRKLLTGELLTLASRQQLIDWMEADKVAGPLLRSA
                     LPAGWFIADKSGAGERGSRGIIAALGPDGKPSRIVVIYTTGSQATMDERNRQIAEIGAS
                     LIKHW"
     primer_bind     complement(6091..6110)
                     /label=Amp-R
                     /note="Ampicillin resistance gene, reverse primer"
     rep_origin      6904..7492
                     /direction=RIGHT
                     /label=ori
                     /note="high-copy-number ColE1/pMB1/pBR322/pUC origin of
                     replication"
     primer_bind     7393..7412
                     /label=pBR322ori-F
                     /note="pBR322 origin, forward primer"
     primer_bind     7646..7663
                     /label=L4440
                     /note="L4440 vector, forward primer"
     protein_bind    7780..7801
                     /label=CAP binding site
                     /bound_moiety="E. coli catabolite activator protein"
                     /note="CAP binding activates transcription in the presence
                     of cAMP."
     promoter        7816..7846
                     /label=lac promoter
                     /note="promoter for the E. coli lac operon"
     protein_bind    7854..7870
                     /label=lac operator
                     /bound_moiety="lac repressor encoded by lacI"
                     /note="The lac repressor binds to the lac operator to
                     inhibit transcription in E. coli. This inhibition can be
                     relieved by adding lactose or
                     isopropyl-beta-D-thiogalactopyranoside (IPTG)."
     primer_bind     7859..7881
                     /label=M13/pUC Reverse
                     /note="In lacZ gene"
     primer_bind     7878..7894
                     /label=M13 rev
                     /note="common sequencing primer, one of multiple similar
                     variants"
     primer_bind     7878..7894
                     /label=M13 Reverse
                     /note="In lacZ gene. Also called M13-rev"
     primer_bind     7913..7933
                     /label=T3
                     /note="T3 promoter, forward primer"
     promoter        7915..7933
                     /label=T3 promoter
                     /note="promoter for bacteriophage T3 RNA polymerase"
     promoter        7961..8187
                     /label=RSV promoter
                     /note="Rous sarcoma virus enhancer/promoter"
     LTR             8188..8368
                     /label=5' LTR (truncated)
                     /note="truncated 5' long terminal repeat (LTR) from HIV-1"
     misc_feature    8415..8540
                     /label=HIV-1 Psi
                     /note="packaging signal of human immunodeficiency virus
                     type 1"
     misc_feature    9033..9266
                     /label=RRE
                     /note="The Rev response element (RRE) of HIV-1 allows for
                     Rev-dependent mRNA export from the nucleus to the
                     cytoplasm."
     CDS             9451..9495
                     /codon_start=1
                     /product="antigenic peptide corresponding to amino acids
                     655 to 669 of the HIV envelope protein gp41 (Lutje Hulsik
                     et al., 2013)"
                     /label=gp41 peptide
                     /note="recognized by the 2H10 single-chain llama nanobody"
                     /translation="KNEQELLELDKWASL"
     promoter        9726..9936
                     /label=SV40 promoter
                     /note="SV40 early promoter"
     promoter        9748..9944
                     /label=SV40 promoter
                     /note="SV40 early promoter"
     rep_origin      9795..9930
                     /label=SV40 ori
                     /note="SV40 origin of replication"
     CDS             9966..10985
                     /codon_start=1
                     /product="hygromycin B phosphotransferase"
                     /label=HygR
                     /note="confers resistance to hygromycin"
                     /translation="MKKPELTATSVEKFLIEKFDSVSDLMQLSEGEESRAFSFDVGGRG
                     YVLRVNSCADGFYKDRYVYRHFASAALPIPEVLDIGEFSESLTYCISRRAQGVTLQDLP
                     ETELPAVLQPVAEAMDAIAAADLSQTSGFGPFGPQGIGQYTTWRDFICAIADPHVYHWQ
                     TVMDDTVSASVAQALDELMLWAEDCPEVRHLVHADFGSNNVLTDNGRITAVIDWSEAMF
                     GDSQYEVANIFFWRPWLACMEQQTRYFERRHPELAGSPRLRAYMLRIGLDQLYQSLVDG
                     NFDDAAWAQGRCDAIVRSGAGTVGRTQIARRSAAVWTDGCVEVLADSGNRRPSTRPRAK
                     "
     misc_feature    11056..11173
                     /label=cPPT/CTS
                     /note="central polypurine tract and central termination
                     sequence of HIV-1"
ORIGIN
        1 ctcgaggcct gcaggtgcaa agatggataa agttttaaac agagaggaat ctttgcagct
       61 aatggacctt ctaggtcttg aaaggagtgg gaattggctc cggtgcccgt cagtgggcag
      121 agcgcacatc gcccacagtc cccgagaagt tggggggagg ggtcggcaat tgaaccggtg
      181 cctagagaag gtggcgcggg gtaaactggg aaagtgatgt cgtgtactgg ctccgccttt
      241 ttcccgaggg tgggggagaa ccgtatataa gtgcagtagt cgccgtgaac gttctttttc
      301 gcaacgggtt tgccgccaga acacaggtaa gtgccgtgtg tggttcccgc gggcctggcc
      361 tctttacggg ttatggccct tgcgtgcctt gaattacttc cacctggctg cagtacgtga
      421 ttcttgatcc cgagcttcgg gttggaagtg ggtgggagag ttcgaggcct tgcgcttaag
      481 gagccccttc gcctcgtgct tgagttgagg cctggcctgg gcgctggggc cgccgcgtgc
      541 gaatctggtg gcaccttcgc gcctgtctcg ctgctttcga taagtctcta gccatttaaa
      601 atttttgatg acctgctgcg acgctttttt tctggcaaga tagtcttgta aatgcgggcc
      661 aagatctgca cactggtatt tcggtttttg gggccgcggg cggcgacggg gcccgtgcgt
      721 cccagcgcac atgttcggcg aggcggggcc tgcgagcgcg gccaccgaga atcggacggg
      781 ggtagtctca agctggccgg cctgctctgg tgcctggcct cgcgccgccg tgtatcgccc
      841 cgccctgggc ggcaaggctg gcccggtcgg caccagttgc gtgagcggaa agatggccgc
      901 ttcccggccc tgctgcaggg agctcaaaat ggaggacgcg gcgctcggga gagcgggcgg
      961 gtgagtcacc cacacaaagg aaaagggcct ttccgtcctc agccgtcgct tcatgtgact
     1021 ccacggagta ccgggcgccg tccaggcacc tcgattagtt ctcgagcttt tggagtacgt
     1081 cgtctttagg ttggggggag gggttttatg cgatggagtt tccccacact gagtgggtgg
     1141 agactgaagt taggccagct tggcacttga tgtaattctc cttggaattt gccctttttg
     1201 agtttggatc ttggttcatt ctcaagcctc agacagtggt tcaaagtttt tttcttccat
     1261 ttcaggtgtc gtgaggccac catgtcaagc tcttcctggc tccttctcag ccttgttgct
     1321 gtaactgctg ctcagtccac cattgaggaa caggccaaga catttttgga caagtttaac
     1381 cacgaagccg aagacctgtt ctatcaaagt tcacttgctt cttggaatta taacaccaat
     1441 attactgaag agaatgtcca aaacatgaat aatgctgggg acaaatggtc tgccttttta
     1501 aaggaacagt ccacacttgc ccaaatgtat ccactacaag aaattcagaa tctcacagtc
     1561 aagcttcagc tgcaggctct tcagcaaaat gggtcttcag tgctctcaga agacaagagc
     1621 aaacggttga acacaattct aaatacaatg agcaccatct acagtactgg aaaagtttgt
     1681 aacccagata atccacaaga atgcttatta cttgaaccag gtttgaatga aataatggca
     1741 aacagtttag actacaatga gaggctctgg gcttgggaaa gctggagatc tgaggtcggc
     1801 aagcagctga ggccattata tgaagagtat gtggtcttga aaaatgagat ggcaagagca
     1861 aatcattatg aggactatgg ggattattgg agaggagact atgaagtaaa tggggtagat
     1921 ggctatgact acagccgcgg ccagttgatt gaagatgtgg aacatacctt tgaagagatt
     1981 aaaccattat atgaacatct tcatgcctat gtgagggcaa agttgatgaa tgcctatcct
     2041 tcctatatca gtccaattgg atgcctccct gctcatttgc ttggtgatat gtggggtaga
     2101 ttttggacaa atctgtactc tttgacagtt ccctttggac agaaaccaaa catagatgtt
     2161 actgatgcaa tggtggacca ggcctgggat gcacagagaa tattcaagga ggccgagaag
     2221 ttctttgtat ctgttggtct tcctaatatg actcaaggat tctgggaaaa ttccatgcta
     2281 acggacccag gaaatgttca gaaagcagtc tgccatccca cagcttggga cctggggaag
     2341 ggcgacttca ggatccttat gtgcacaaag gtgacaatgg acgacttcct gacagctcat
     2401 catgagatgg ggcatatcca gtatgatatg gcatatgctg cacaaccttt tctgctaaga
     2461 aatggagcta atgaaggatt ccatgaagct gttggggaaa tcatgtcact ttctgcagcc
     2521 acacctaagc atttaaaatc cattggtctt ctgtcacccg attttcaaga agacaatgaa
     2581 acagaaataa acttcctgct caaacaagca ctcacgattg ttgggactct gccatttact
     2641 tacatgttag agaagtggag gtggatggtc tttaaagggg aaattcccaa agaccagtgg
     2701 atgaaaaagt ggtgggagat gaagcgagag atagttgggg tggtggaacc tgtgccccat
     2761 gatgaaacat actgtgaccc cgcatctctg ttccatgttt ctaatgatta ctcattcatt
     2821 cgatattaca caaggaccct ttaccaattc cagtttcaag aagcactttg tcaagcagct
     2881 aaacatgaag gccctctgca caaatgtgac atctcaaact ctacagaagc tggacagaaa
     2941 ctgttcaata tgctgaggct tggaaaatca gaaccctgga ccctagcatt ggaaaatgtt
     3001 gtaggagcaa agaacatgaa tgtaaggcca ctgctcaact actttgagcc cttatttacc
     3061 tggctgaaag accagaacaa gaattctttt gtgggatgga gtaccgactg gagtccatat
     3121 gcagaccaaa gcatcaaagt gaggataagc ctaaaatcag ctcttggaga taaagcatat
     3181 gaatggaacg acaatgaaat gtacctgttc cgatcatctg ttgcatatgc tatgaggcag
     3241 tactttttaa aagtaaaaaa tcagatgatt ctttttgggg aggaggatgt gcgagtggct
     3301 aatttgaaac caagaatctc ctttaatttc tttgtcactg cacctaaaaa tgtgtctgat
     3361 atcattccta gaactgaagt tgaaaaggcc atcaggatgt cccggagccg tatcaatgat
     3421 gctttccgtc tgaatgacaa cagcctagag tttctgggga tacagccaac acttggacct
     3481 cctaaccagc cccctgtttc catatggctg attgtttttg gagttgtgat gggagtgata
     3541 gtggttggca ttgtcatcct gatcttcact gggatcagag atcggaagaa gaaaaataaa
     3601 gcaagaagtg gagaaaatcc ttatgcctcc atcgatatta gcaaaggaga aaataatcca
     3661 ggattccaaa acactgatga tgttcagacc tcctttggta ccgagacctc ccaggtggcg
     3721 cccgctggat ccggcgcaac aaacttctct ctgctgaaac aagccggaga tgtcgaagag
     3781 aatcctggac cgtaaccacg cgttaagtcg acaatcaacc tctggattac aaaatttgtg
     3841 aaagattgac tggtattctt aactatgttg ctccttttac gctatgtgga tacgctgctt
     3901 taatgccttt gtatcatgct attgcttccc gtatggcttt cattttctcc tccttgtata
     3961 aatcctggtt gctgtctctt tatgaggagt tgtggcccgt tgtcaggcaa cgtggcgtgg
     4021 tgtgcactgt gtttgctgac gcaaccccca ctggttgggg cattgccacc acctgtcagc
     4081 tcctttccgg gactttcgct ttccccctcc ctattgccac ggcggaactc atcgccgcct
     4141 gccttgcccg ctgctggaca ggggctcggc tgttgggcac tgacaattcc gtggtgttgt
     4201 cggggaaatc atcgtccttt ccttggctgc tcgcctgtgt tgccacctgg attctgcgcg
     4261 ggacgtcctt ctgctacgtc ccttcggccc tcaatccagc ggaccttcct tcccgcggcc
     4321 tgctgccggc tctgcggcct cttccgcgtc ttcgccttcg ccctcagacg agtcggatct
     4381 ccctttgggc cgcctccccg cgtcgacttt aagaccaatg acttacaagg cagctgtaga
     4441 tcttagccac tttttaaaag aaaagggggg actggaaggg ctaattcact cccaacgaag
     4501 acaagatctg ctttttgctt gtactgggtc tctctggtta gaccagatct gagcctggga
     4561 gctctctggc taactaggga acccactgct taagcctcaa taaagcttgc cttgagtgct
     4621 tcaagtagtg tgtgcccgtc tgttgtgtga ctctggtaac tagagatccc tcagaccctt
     4681 ttagtcagtg tggaaaatct ctagcagtac gtatagtagt tcatgtcatc ttattattca
     4741 gtatttataa cttgcaaaga aatgaatatc agagagtgag aggaacttgt ttattgcagc
     4801 ttataatggt tacaaataaa gcaatagcat cacaaatttc acaaataaag catttttttc
     4861 actgcattct agttgtggtt tgtccaaact catcaatgta tcttatcatg tctggctcta
     4921 gctatcccgc ccctaactcc gcccatcccg cccctaactc cgcccagttc cgcccattct
     4981 ccgccccatg gctgactaat tttttttatt tatgcagagg ccgaggccgc ctcggcctct
     5041 gagctattcc agaagtagtg aggaggcttt tttggaggcc tagggacgta cccaattcgc
     5101 cctatagtga gtcgtattac gcgcgctcac tggccgtcgt tttacaacgt cgtgactggg
     5161 aaaaccctgg cgttacccaa cttaatcgcc ttgcagcaca tccccctttc gccagctggc
     5221 gtaatagcga agaggcccgc accgatcgcc cttcccaaca gttgcgcagc ctgaatggcg
     5281 aatgggnnnn nnnnnnnnnn nnnnnnnnnn nnnnnnnnnn nnnnnnnnnn nnnnnnnnnn
     5341 nnnnnnnnnn nnnnnnnnnn nnnnnnnnnn nnnnnnnnnn nnnnnnnnnn nnnnnnnnnn
     5401 nnnnnnnnnn cnnnnnnnnn nnnnnnnnnn nnnnnnnnnn nnnnnnnnnn nnnnnnnnnn
     5461 nnnnnnnnnn nnnnnnnnnn nnnnnnnnnn nnnnnnnnnn nnannnnnnn nnnnnnnnnn
     5521 nnnnnnnnnn nnnnnnnnnn nnnnnnnnnn nncctttgac gttggagtcc acgttcttta
     5581 atagtggact cttgttccaa actggaacaa cactcaaccc tatctcggtc tattcttttg
     5641 atttataagg gattttgccg atttcggcct attggttaaa aaatgagctg atttaacaaa
     5701 aatttaacgc gaattttaac aaaatattaa cgcttacaat ttaggtggca cttttcgggg
     5761 aaatgtgcgc ggaaccccta tttgtttatt tttctaaata cattcaaata tgtatccgct
     5821 catgagacaa taaccctgat aaatgcttca ataatattga aaaaggaaga gtatgagtat
     5881 tcaacatttc cgtgtcgccc ttattccctt ttttgcggca ttttgccttc ctgtttttgc
     5941 tcacccagaa acgctggtga aagtaaaaga tgctgaagat cagttgggtg cacgagtggg
     6001 ttacatcgaa ctggatctca acagcggtaa gatccttgag agttttcgcc ccgaagaacg
     6061 ttttccaatg atgagcactt ttaaagttct gctatgtggc gcggtattat cccgtattga
     6121 cgccgggcaa gagcaactcg gtcgccgcat acactattct cagaatgact tggttgagta
     6181 ctcaccagtc acagaaaagc atcttacgga tggcatgaca gtaagagaat tatgcagtgc
     6241 tgccataacc atgagtgata acactgcggc caacttactt ctgacaacga tcggaggacc
     6301 gaaggagcta accgcttttt tgcacaacat gggggatcat gtaactcgcc ttgatcgttg
     6361 ggaaccggag ctgaatgaag ccataccaaa cgacgagcgt gacaccacga tgcctgtagc
     6421 aatggcaaca acgttgcgca aactattaac tggcgaacta cttactctag cttcccggca
     6481 acaattaata gactggatgg aggcggataa agttgcagga ccacttctgc gctcggccct
     6541 tccggctggc tggtttattg ctgataaatc tggagccggt gagcgtgggt ctcgcggtat
     6601 cattgcagca ctggggccag atggtaagcc ctcccgtatc gtagttatct acacgacggg
     6661 gagtcaggca actatggatg aacgaaatag acagatcgct gagataggtg cctcactgat
     6721 taagcattgg taactgtcag accaagttta ctcatatata ctttagattg atttaaaact
     6781 tcatttttaa tttaaaagga tctaggtgaa gatccttttt gataatctca tgaccaaaat
     6841 cccttaacgt gagttttcgt tccactgagc gtcagacccc gtagaaaaga tcaaaggatc
     6901 ttcttgagat cctttttttc tgcgcgtaat ctgctgcttg caaacaaaaa aaccaccgct
     6961 accagcggtg gtttgtttgc cggatcaaga gctaccaact ctttttccga aggtaactgg
     7021 cttcagcaga gcgcagatac caaatactgt tcttctagtg tagccgtagt taggccacca
     7081 cttcaagaac tctgtagcac cgcctacata cctcgctctg ctaatcctgt taccagtggc
     7141 tgctgccagt ggcgataagt cgtgtcttac cgggttggac tcaagacgat agttaccgga
     7201 taaggcgcag cggtcgggct gaacgggggg ttcgtgcaca cagcccagct tggagcgaac
     7261 gacctacacc gaactgagat acctacagcg tgagctatga gaaagcgcca cgcttcccga
     7321 agggagaaag gcggacaggt atccggtaag cggcagggtc ggaacaggag agcgcacgag
     7381 ggagcttcca gggggaaacg cctggtatct ttatagtcct gtcgggtttc gccacctctg
     7441 acttgagcgt cgatttttgt gatgctcgtc aggggggcgg agcctatgga aaaacgccag
     7501 caacgcggcc tttttacggt tcctggcctt ttgctggcct tttgctcaca tgttctttcc
     7561 tgcgttatcc cctgattctg tggataaccg tattaccgcc tttgagtgag ctgataccgc
     7621 tcgccgcagc cgaacgaccg agcgcagcga gtcagtgagc gaggaagcgg aagagcgccc
     7681 aatacgcaaa ccgcctctcc ccgcgcgttg gccgattcat taatgcagct ggcacgacag
     7741 gtttcccgac tggaaagcgg gcagtgagcg caacgcaatt aatgtgagtt agctcactca
     7801 ttaggcaccc caggctttac actttatgct tccggctcgt atgttgtgtg gaattgtgag
     7861 cggataacaa tttcacacag gaaacagcta tgaccatgat tacgccaagc gcgcaattaa
     7921 ccctcactaa agggaacaaa agctggagct gcaagcttaa tgtagtctta tgcaatactc
     7981 ttgtagtctt gcaacatggt aacgatgagt tagcaacatg ccttacaagg agagaaaaag
     8041 caccgtgcat gccgattggt ggaagtaagg tggtacgatc gtgccttatt aggaaggcaa
     8101 cagacgggtc tgacatggat tggacgaacc actgaattgc cgcattgcag agatattgta
     8161 tttaagtgcc tagctcgata cataaacggg tctctctggt tagaccagat ctgagcctgg
     8221 gagctctctg gctaactagg gaacccactg cttaagcctc aataaagctt gccttgagtg
     8281 cttcaagtag tgtgtgcccg tctgttgtgt gactctggta actagagatc cctcagaccc
     8341 ttttagtcag tgtggaaaat ctctagcagt ggcgcccgaa cagggacttg aaagcgaaag
     8401 ggaaaccaga ggagctctct cgacgcagga ctcggcttgc tgaagcgcgc acggcaagag
     8461 gcgaggggcg gcgactggtg agtacgccaa aaattttgac tagcggaggc tagaaggaga
     8521 gagatgggtg cgagagcgtc agtattaagc gggggagaat tagatcgcga tgggaaaaaa
     8581 ttcggttaag gccaggggga aagaaaaaat ataaattaaa acatatagta tgggcaagca
     8641 gggagctaga acgattcgca gttaatcctg gcctgttaga aacatcagaa ggctgtagac
     8701 aaatactggg acagctacaa ccatcccttc agacaggatc agaagaactt agatcattat
     8761 ataatacagt agcaaccctc tattgtgtgc atcaaaggat agagataaaa gacaccaagg
     8821 aagctttaga caagatagag gaagagcaaa acaaaagtaa gaccaccgca cagcaagcgg
     8881 ccgctgatct tcagacctgg aggaggagat atgagggaca attggagaag tgaattatat
     8941 aaatataaag tagtaaaaat tgaaccatta ggagtagcac ccaccaaggc aaagagaaga
     9001 gtggtgcaga gagaaaaaag agcagtggga ataggagctt tgttccttgg gttcttggga
     9061 gcagcaggaa gcactatggg cgcagcgtca atgacgctga cggtacaggc cagacaatta
     9121 ttgtctggta tagtgcagca gcagaacaat ttgctgaggg ctattgaggc gcaacagcat
     9181 ctgttgcaac tcacagtctg gggcatcaag cagctccagg caagaatcct ggctgtggaa
     9241 agatacctaa aggatcaaca gctcctgggg atttggggtt gctctggaaa actcatttgc
     9301 accactgctg tgccttggaa tgctagttgg agtaataaat ctctggaaca gatttggaat
     9361 cacacgacct ggatggagtg ggacagagaa attaacaatt acacaagctt aatacactcc
     9421 ttaattgaag aatcgcaaaa ccagcaagaa aagaatgaac aagaattatt ggaattagat
     9481 aaatgggcaa gtttgtggaa ttggtttaac ataacaaatt ggctgtggta tataaaatta
     9541 ttcataatga tagtaggagg cttggtaggt ttaagaatag tttttgctgt actttctata
     9601 gtgaatagag ttaggcaggg atattcacca ttatcgtttc agacccacct cccaaccccg
     9661 aggggaccca tgcattgcat ctcaattagt cagcaaccag gtgtggaaag tccccaggct
     9721 ccccagcagg cagaagtatg caaagcatgc gtctcaatta gtcagcaacc atagtcccgc
     9781 ccctaactcc gcccatcccg cccctaactc cgcccagttc cgcccattct ccgccccatg
     9841 gctgactaat tttttttatt tatgcagagg ccgaggccgc ctcggcctct gagctattcc
     9901 agaagtagtg aggaggcttt tttggaggcc taggcttttg caaaaagctt tctagaggta
     9961 ccaccatgaa aaagcctgaa ctcaccgcta cctctgtcga gaagtttctg atcgaaaagt
    10021 tcgacagcgt ctccgacctg atgcagctct ccgagggcga agaatctcgg gctttcagct
    10081 tcgatgtggg agggcgtgga tatgtcctgc gggtgaatag ctgcgccgat ggtttctaca
    10141 aagatcgcta tgtttatcgg cactttgcat ccgccgctct ccctattccc gaagtgcttg
    10201 acattgggga gttcagcgag agcctgacct attgcatctc ccgccgtgca cagggtgtca
    10261 ccttgcaaga cctgcctgaa accgaactgc ccgctgttct ccagcccgtc gccgaggcca
    10321 tggatgccat cgctgccgcc gatcttagcc agaccagcgg gttcggccca ttcggacctc
    10381 aaggaatcgg tcaatacact acatggcgcg atttcatctg cgctattgct gatccccatg
    10441 tgtatcactg gcaaactgtg atggacgaca ccgtcagtgc ctccgtcgcc caggctctcg
    10501 atgagctgat gctttgggcc gaggactgcc ccgaagtccg gcacctcgtg cacgccgatt
    10561 tcggctccaa caatgtcctg accgacaatg gccgcataac agccgtcatt gactggagcg
    10621 aggccatgtt cggggattcc caatacgagg tcgccaacat cttcttctgg aggccctggt
    10681 tggcttgtat ggagcagcag acccgctact tcgagcggag gcatcccgag cttgcaggat
    10741 ctcctcggct ccgggcttat atgctccgca ttggtcttga ccaactctat cagagcttgg
    10801 ttgacggcaa tttcgatgat gcagcttggg ctcagggtcg ctgcgacgca atcgtccggt
    10861 ccggagccgg gactgtcggg cgtacacaaa tcgcccgcag aagcgctgcc gtctggaccg
    10921 atggctgtgt ggaagtgctc gccgatagtg gaaacagacg ccccagcact cgtcctaggg
    10981 caaaggatct gcagtaatga ggcgcgccgt taacgaattc tagatcttga gacaaatggc
    11041 agtattcatc cacaatttta aaagaaaagg ggggattggg gggtacagtg caggggaaag
    11101 aatagtagac ataatagcaa cagacataca aactaaagaa ttacaaaaac aaattacaaa
    11161 aattcaaaat tttcgggttt attacaggga cagcagagat ccactttggc gccgg
//
